Addgene plasmid #240553: pFA6a-pmKate2-kanMX6
Purpose: Tag S. pombe genes at 3' end (C-terminal end of protein) with mKate2, codon-optimized for S. pombe
Depositing lab: Silke Hauf. Depositing organization: Virginia Polytechnic Institute and State University.
Backbone
  Vector backbone: pFA6a
  Vector type: Yeast Expression
  Selectable markers: Neomycin (select with G418)
Growth in bacteria
  Bacterial resistance: Ampicillin, 100 μg/mL
  Growth temperature: 37°C
  Growth strain: DH5alpha
  Copy number: High Copy
Gene/Insert
  Gene/Insert name: pmKate2
  Species: Synthetic
  Insert size (bp): 696
  Cloning method: Restriction Enzyme; 5′ cloning site PacI (not destroyed); 3′ cloning site AscI (not destroyed)
Terms and licenses: Academic/Nonprofit Terms; Industry Terms: Not Available to Industry
Depositor comments: mKate2 amino acid sequence as in Shcherbo, 2009 (doi: 10.1042/bj20081949)
How to cite: pFA6a-pmKate2-kanMX6 was a gift from Silke Hauf (Addgene plasmid # 240553 ; http://n2t.net/addgene:240553 ; RRID:Addgene_240553)
