[The description below was written by a language model from this plasmid's Addgene catalogue record and pLannotate feature annotations shown in this document.]
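Description:
pFA6a-pmKate2-kanMX6 is a PCR-template tagging plasmid built on the pFA6a backbone, intended for adding the red fluorescent protein mKate2 to the 3' end of endogenous Schizosaccharomyces pombe genes so that the encoded proteins carry a C-terminal fusion. It is maintained in E. coli through a high-copy ColE1/pUC-type origin and an ampicillin resistance gene (β-lactamase with its own promoter). No yeast replication origin is annotated, consistent with a module that is meant to be integrated into the genome rather than kept as an episome. Short lacI, rop and bom fragments, together with flanking T7 and SP6 promoters, are backbone remnants with no evident role in tagging.

The payload is a synthetic mKate2 coding sequence of about 700 bp, codon-optimized for S. pombe (hence "pmKate2") while keeping the amino acid sequence originally published for mKate2, a rapidly maturing monomeric red fluorescent protein derived from Entacmaea quadricolor. It sits between retained PacI and AscI sites, so the tag can be exchanged with other modules of this plasmid family. No promoter is annotated upstream of the fluorescent protein, since expression is expected to come from the tagged gene's native promoter once the cassette is fused in frame. The S. cerevisiae ADH1 terminator follows the tag to end transcription, and downstream lies the kanMX marker, which allows selection of yeast integrants with G418. In the typical use of pFA6a-series plasmids, the tag–terminator–marker unit is amplified with primers carrying homology to the target locus and inserted by homologous recombination. This allows live-cell imaging of proteins at native expression levels.
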