Features (pLannotate 1.2.2; 11 found; start..end, strand, type, name):
     61..753     +  CDS            mKate2: mKate2 is a basic (constitutively fluorescent) red fluorescent protein published in 2009, derived from Entacmaea quadricolor. It is reported to be a rapidly-maturing monomer with moderate acid sensitivity.
    777..964     +  terminator     ADH1 terminator: S. cerevisiae ADH1; transcription terminator for the S. cerevisiae alcohol dehydrogenase 1 (ADH1) gene
   1039..2395    +  gene           kanMX: yeast selectable marker conferring kanamycin resistance (Wach et al., 1994)
   2500..2518    -  promoter       T7 promoter: promoter for bacteriophage T7 RNA polymerase
   2540..2593    -  CDS            lacI (fragment): lac repressor; lacI; The lac repressor binds to the lac operator to inhibit transcription in E. coli. This inhibition can be relieved by adding lactose or isopropyl-β-D-thiogalactopyranoside (IPTG).
   2776..3364    -  rep_origin     ori: high-copy-number ColE1/pMB1/pBR322/pUC origin of replication
   3535..4395    -  CDS            AmpR: β-lactamase; bla; confers resistance to ampicillin, carbenicillin, and related antibiotics
   4396..4500    -  promoter       AmpR promoter: bla
   4595..4630    +  CDS            rop (fragment): Rop protein, which maintains plasmids at low copy number; rop
   4732..4783    +  misc_feature   bom (fragment): basis of mobility region from pBR322
   4846..4864    +  promoter       SP6 promoter: promoter for bacteriophage SP6 RNA polymerase
>Addgene plasmid #240553 | pFA6a-pmKate2-kanMX6 | addgene full sequence | sequence record 479467 | Addgene NGS Result
ACGCGGCCGCCAGCTGAAGCTTCGTACGCTGCAGGTCGACGGATCCCCGGGTTAATTAACGTTTCTGAAT
TGATTAAGGAAAACATGCATATGAAGCTTTACATGGAAGGAACAGTTAACAACCATCATTTTAAGTGTAC
ATCTGAAGGAGAAGGTAAACCTTACGAAGGTACTCAAACAATGAGAATTAAGGCTGTTGAAGGTGGACCT
TTGCCATTTGCTTTTGATATTCTTGCAACTTCTTTTATGTACGGATCAAAGACTTTTATTAACCATACAC
AAGGTATTCCTGATTTCTTTAAGCAATCTTTTCCAGAAGGTTTTACTTGGGAAAGAGTTACTACATATGA
AGATGGTGGAGTTTTGACTGCTACACAAGATACATCACTTCAAGATGGTTGTCTTATCTATAACGTTAAG
ATTCGAGGAGTTAACTTTCCTTCTAACGGTCCAGTTATGCAAAAGAAAACTTTAGGATGGGAAGCTTCAA
CTGAAACACTTTATCCTGCAGATGGTGGATTGGAAGGTAGAGCTGATATGGCATTAAAACTTGTTGGTGG
AGGTCATTTGATTTGTAATCTTAAGACTACATACCGATCTAAAAAGCCTGCTAAAAACTTAAAGATGCCA
GGAGTTTACTACGTTGATCGTAGACTTGAACGTATTAAAGAAGCAGATAAGGAAACTTACGTTGAACAAC
ATGAAGTTGCTGTTGCACGATACTGCGATCTTCCATCTAAATTGGGTCATCGTTAAGGCGCGCCACTTCT
AAATAAGCGAATTTCTTATGATTTATGATTTTTATTATTAAATAAGTTATAAAAAAAATAAGTGTATACA
AATTTTAAAGTGACTCTTAGGTTTTAAAACGAAAATTCTTATTCTTGAGTAACTCTTTCCTGTAGGTCAG
GTTGCTTTCTCAGGTATAGTATGAGGTCGCTCTTATTGACCACACCTCTACCGGCAGATCCGCTAGGGAT
AACAGGGTAATATAGATCTGTTTAGCTTGCCTCGTCCCCGCCGGGTCACCCGGCCAGCGACATGGAGGCC
CAGAATACCCTCCTTGACAGTCTTGACGTGCGCAGCTCAGGGGCATGATGTGACTGTCGCCCGTACATTT
AGCCCATACATCCCCATGTATAATCATTTGCATCCATACATTTTGATGGCCGCACGGCGCGAAGCAAAAA
TTACGGCTCCTCGCTGCAGACCTGCGAGCAGGGAAACGCTCCCCTCACAGACGCGTTGAATTGTCCCCAC
GCCGCGCCCCTGTAGAGAAATATAAAAGGTTAGGATTTGCCACTGAGGTTCTTCTTTCATATACTTCCTT
TTAAAATCTTGCTAGGATACAGTTCTCACATCACATCCGAACATAAACAACCATGGGTAAGGAAAAGACT
CACGTTTCGAGGCCGCGATTAAATTCCAACATGGATGCTGATTTATATGGGTATAAATGGGCTCGCGATA
ATGTCGGGCAATCAGGTGCGACAATCTATCGATTGTATGGGAAGCCCGATGCGCCAGAGTTGTTTCTGAA
ACATGGCAAAGGTAGCGTTGCCAATGATGTTACAGATGAGATGGTCAGACTAAACTGGCTGACGGAATTT
ATGCCTCTTCCGACCATCAAGCATTTTATCCGTACTCCTGATGATGCATGGTTACTCACCACTGCGATCC
CCGGCAAAACAGCATTCCAGGTATTAGAAGAATATCCTGATTCAGGTGAAAATATTGTTGATGCGCTGGC
AGTGTTCCTGCGCCGGTTGCATTCGATTCCTGTTTGTAATTGTCCTTTTAACAGCGATCGCGTATTTCGT
CTCGCTCAGGCGCAATCACGAATGAATAACGGTTTGGTTGATGCGAGTGATTTTGATGACGAGCGTAATG
GCTGGCCTGTTGAACAAGTCTGGAAAGAAATGCATAAGCTTTTGCCATTCTCACCGGATTCAGTCGTCAC
TCATGGTGATTTCTCACTTGATAACCTTATTTTTGACGAGGGGAAATTAATAGGTTGTATTGATGTTGGA
CGAGTCGGAATCGCAGACCGATACCAGGATCTTGCCATCCTATGGAACTGCCTCGGTGAGTTTTCTCCTT
CATTACAGAAACGGCTTTTTCAAAAATATGGTATTGATAATCCTGATATGAATAAATTGCAGTTTCATTT
GATGCTCGATGAGTTTTTCTAATCAGTACTGACAATAAAAAGATTCTTGTTTTCAAGAACTTGTCATTTG
TATAGTTTTTTTATATTGTAGTTGTTCTATTTTAATCAAATGTTAGCGTGATTTATATTTTTTTTCGCCT
CGACATCATCTGCCCAGATGCGAAGTTAAGTGCGCAGAAAGTAATATCATGCGTCAATCGTATGTGAATG
CTGGTCGCTATACTGCTGTCGATTCGATACTAACGCCGCCATCCAGTTTAAACGAGCTCGAATTCATCGA
TGATATCAGATCCACTAGTGGCCTATGCGGCCGCGGATCTGCCGGTCTCCCTATAGTGAGTCGTATTAAT
TTCGATAAGCCAGGTTAACCTGCATTAATGAATCGGCCAACGCGCGGGGAGAGGCGGTTTGCGTATTGGG
CGCTCTTCCGCTTCCTCGCTCACTGACTCGCTGCGCTCGGTCGTTCGGCTGCGGCGAGCGGTATCAGCTC
ACTCAAAGGCGGTAATACGGTTATCCACAGAATCAGGGGATAACGCAGGAAAGAACATGTGAGCAAAAGG
CCAGCAAAAGGCCAGGAACCGTAAAAAGGCCGCGTTGCTGGCGTTTTTCCATAGGCTCCGCCCCCCTGAC
GAGCATCACAAAAATCGACGCTCAAGTCAGAGGTGGCGAAACCCGACAGGACTATAAAGATACCAGGCGT
TTCCCCCTGGAAGCTCCCTCGTGCGCTCTCCTGTTCCGACCCTGCCGCTTACCGGATACCTGTCCGCCTT
TCTCCCTTCGGGAAGCGTGGCGCTTTCTCATAGCTCACGCTGTAGGTATCTCAGTTCGGTGTAGGTCGTT
CGCTCCAAGCTGGGCTGTGTGCACGAACCCCCCGTTCAGCCCGACCGCTGCGCCTTATCCGGTAACTATC
GTCTTGAGTCCAACCCGGTAAGACACGACTTATCGCCACTGGCAGCAGCCACTGGTAACAGGATTAGCAG
AGCGAGGTATGTAGGCGGTGCTACAGAGTTCTTGAAGTGGTGGCCTAACTACGGCTACACTAGAAGAACA
GTATTTGGTATCTGCGCTCTGCTGAAGCCAGTTACCTTCGGAAAAAGAGTTGGTAGCTCTTGATCCGGCA
AACAAACCACCGCTGGTAGCGGTGGTTTTTTTGTTTGCAAGCAGCAGATTACGCGCAGAAAAAAAGGATC
TCAAGAAGATCCTTTGATCTTTTCTACGGGGTCTGACGCTCAGTGGAACGAAAACTCACGTTAAGGGATT
TTGGTCATGAGATTATCAAAAAGGATCTTCACCTAGATCCTTTTAAATTAAAAATGAAGTTTTAAATCAA
TCTAAAGTATATATGAGTAAACTTGGTCTGACAGTTACCAATGCTTAATCAGTGAGGCACCTATCTCAGC
GATCTGTCTATTTCGTTCATCCATAGTTGCCTGACTCCCCGTCGTGTAGATAACTACGATACGGGAGGGC
TTACCATCTGGCCCCAGTGCTGCAATGATACCGCGAGACCCACGCTCACCGGCTCCAGATTTATCAGCAA
TAAACCAGCCAGCCGGAAGGGCCGAGCGCAGAAGTGGTCCTGCAACTTTATCCGCCTCCATCCAGTCTAT
TAATTGTTGCCGGGAAGCTAGAGTAAGTAGTTCGCCAGTTAATAGTTTGCGCAACGTTGTTGCCATTGCT
ACAGGCATCGTGGTGTCACGCTCGTCGTTTGGTATGGCTTCATTCAGCTCCGGTTCCCAACGATCAAGGC
GAGTTACATGATCCCCCATGTTGTGCAAAAAAGCGGTTAGCTCCTTCGGTCCTCCGATCGTTGTCAGAAG
TAAGTTGGCCGCAGTGTTATCACTCATGGTTATGGCAGCACTGCATAATTCTCTTACTGTCATGCCATCC
GTAAGATGCTTTTCTGTGACTGGTGAGTACTCAACCAAGTCATTCTGAGAATAGTGTATGCGGCGACCGA
GTTGCTCTTGCCCGGCGTCAATACGGGATAATACCGCGCCACATAGCAGAACTTTAAAAGTGCTCATCAT
TGGAAAACGTTCTTCGGGGCGAAAACTCTCAAGGATCTTACCGCTGTTGAGATCCAGTTCGATGTAACCC
ACTCGTGCACCCAACTGATCTTCAGCATCTTTTACTTTCACCAGCGTTTCTGGGTGAGCAAAAACAGGAA
GGCAAAATGCCGCAAAAAAGGGAATAAGGGCGACACGGAAATGTTGAATACTCATACTCTTCCTTTTTCA
ATATTATTGAAGCATTTATCAGGGTTATTGTCTCATGAGCGGATACATATTTGAATGTATTTAGAAAAAT
AAACAAATAGGGGTTCCGCGCACATTTCCCCGAAAAGTGCCACCTGACGTCTAAGAAACCATTATTATCA
TGACATTAACCTATAAAAATAGGCGTATCACGAGGCCCTTTCGTCTCGCGCGTTTCGGTGATGACGGTGA
AAACCTCTGACACATGCAGCTCCCGGAGACGGTCACAGCTTGTCTGTAAGCGGATGCCGGGAGCAGACAA
GCCCGTCAGGGCGCGTCAGCGGGTGTTGGCGGGTGTCGGGGCTGGCTTAACTATGCGGCATCAGAGCAGA
TTGTACTGAGAGTGCACCATATGGACATATTGTCGTTAGAACGCGGCTACAATTAATACATAACCTTATG
TATCATACACATACGATTTAGGTGACACTATAGA
